>Addgene plasmid #183298 | CROP_C9_Puro_HDAC2 | addgene full sequence | sequence record 362635 | Addgene NGS Result
AATTGTGAGCGGATAACAATTTCACACAGGAAACAGCTATGACCATGATTACGCCAAGCGCGCAATTAAC
CCTCACTAAAGGGAACAAAAGCTGGAGCTGCAAGCTTAATGTAGTCTTATGCAATACTCTTGTAGTCTTG
CAACATGGTAACGATGAGTTAGCAACATGCCTTACAAGGAGAGAAAAAGCACCGTGCATGCCGATTGGTG
GAAGTAAGGTGGTACGATCGTGCCTTATTAGGAAGGCAACAGACGGGTCTGACATGGATTGGACGAACCA
CTGAATTGCCGCATTGCAGAGATATTGTATTTAAGTGCCTAGCTCGATACATAAACGGGTCTCTCTGGTT
AGACCAGATCTGAGCCTGGGAGCTCTCTGGCTAACTAGGGAACCCACTGCTTAAGCCTCAATAAAGCTTG
CCTTGAGTGCTTCAAGTAGTGTGTGCCCGTCTGTTGTGTGACTCTGGTAACTAGAGATCCCTCAGACCCT
TTTAGTCAGTGTGGAAAATCTCTAGCAGTGGCGCCCGAACAGGGACTTGAAAGCGAAAGGGAAACCAGAG
GAGCTCTCTCGACGCAGGACTCGGCTTGCTGAAGCGCGCACGGCAAGAGGCGAGGGGCGGCGACTGGTGA
GTACGCCAAAAATTTTGACTAGCGGAGGCTAGAAGGAGAGAGATGGGTGCGAGAGCGTCAGTATTAAGCG
GGGGAGAATTAGATCGCGATGGGAAAAAATTCGGTTAAGGCCAGGGGGAAAGAAAAAATATAAATTAAAA
CATATAGTATGGGCAAGCAGGGAGCTAGAACGATTCGCAGTTAATCCTGGCCTGTTAGAAACATCAGAAG
GCTGTAGACAAATACTGGGACAGCTACAACCATCCCTTCAGACAGGATCAGAAGAACTTAGATCATTATA
TAATACAGTAGCAACCCTCTATTGTGTGCATCAAAGGATAGAGATAAAAGACACCAAGGAAGCTTTAGAC
AAGATAGAGGAAGAGCAAAACAAAAGTAAGACCACCGCACAGCAAGCGGCCGCTGATCTTCAGACCTGGA
GGAGGAGATATGAGGGACAATTGGAGAAGTGAATTATATAAATATAAAGTAGTAAAAATTGAACCATTAG
GAGTAGCACCCACCAAGGCAAAGAGAAGAGTGGTGCAGAGAGAAAAAAGAGCAGTGGGAATAGGAGCTTT
GTTCCTTGGGTTCTTGGGAGCAGCAGGAAGCACTATGGGCGCAGCGTCAATGACGCTGACGGTACAGGCC
AGACAATTATTGTCTGGTATAGTGCAGCAGCAGAACAATTTGCTGAGGGCTATTGAGGCGCAACAGCATC
TGTTGCAACTCACAGTCTGGGGCATCAAGCAGCTCCAGGCAAGAATCCTGGCTGTGGAAAGATACCTAAA
GGATCAACAGCTCCTGGGGATTTGGGGTTGCTCTGGAAAACTCATTTGCACCACTGCTGTGCCTTGGAAT
GCTAGTTGGAGTAATAAATCTCTGGAACAGATTTGGAATCACACGACCTGGATGGAGTGGGACAGAGAAA
TTAACAATTACACAAGCTTAATACACTCCTTAATTGAAGAATCGCAAAACCAGCAAGAAAAGAATGAACA
AGAATTATTGGAATTAGATAAATGGGCAAGTTTGTGGAATTGGTTTAACATAACAAATTGGCTGTGGTAT
ATAAAATTATTCATAATGATAGTAGGAGGCTTGGTAGGTTTAAGAATAGTTTTTGCTGTACTTTCTATAG
TGAATAGAGTTAGGCAGGGATATTCACCATTATCGTTTCAGAATCTTGAGACAAATGGCAGTATTCATCC
ACAATTTTAAAAGAAAAGGGGGGATTGGGGGGTACAGTGCAGGGGAAAGAATAGTAGACATAATAGCAAC
AGACATACAAACTAAAGAATTACAAAAACAAATTACAAAAATTCAAAATTTTCGGGTTTATTACAGGGAC
AGCAGAGATCCACTTTGGCGCCGGCTCGAGGGGGCCCGGGTGCAAAGATGGATAAAGTTTTAAACAGAGA
GGAATCTTTGCAGCTAATGGACCTTCTAGGTCTTGAAAGGAGTGGGAATTGGCTCCGTAGGTCTTGAAAG
GAGTGGGAATTGGCTCCGGTGCCCGTCAGTGGGCAGAGCGCACATCGCCCACAGTCCCCGAGAAGTTGGG
GGGAGGGGTCGGCAATTGATCCGGTGCCTAGAGAAGGTGGCGCGGGGTAAACTGGGAAAGTGATGTCGTG
TACTGGCTCCGCCTTTTTCCCGAGGGTGGGGGAGAACCGTATATAAGTGCAGTAGTCGCCGTGAACGTTC
TTTTTCGCAACGGGTTTGCCGCCAGAACACAGGACCGGTTCTAGAGCGCTGCCACCATGGACAAGAAGTA
CAGCATCGGCCTGGACATCGGCACCAACTCTGTGGGCTGGGCCGTGATCACCGACGAGTACAAGGTGCCC
AGCAAGAAATTCAAGGTGCTGGGCAACACCGACCGGCACAGCATCAAGAAGAACCTGATCGGAGCCCTGC
TGTTCGACAGCGGCGAAACAGCCGAGGCCACCCGGCTGAAGAGAACCGCCAGAAGAAGATACACCAGACG
GAAGAACCGGATCTGCTATCTGCAAGAGATCTTCAGCAACGAGATGGCCAAGGTGGACGACAGCTTCTTC
CACAGACTGGAAGAGTCCTTCCTGGTGGAAGAGGATAAGAAGCACGAGCGGCACCCCATCTTCGGCAACA
TCGTGGACGAGGTGGCCTACCACGAGAAGTACCCCACCATCTACCACCTGAGAAAGAAACTGGTGGACAG
CACCGACAAGGCCGACCTGCGGCTGATCTATCTGGCCCTGGCCCACATGATCAAGTTCCGGGGCCACTTC
CTGATCGAGGGCGACCTGAACCCCGACAACAGCGACGTGGACAAGCTGTTCATCCAGCTGGTGCAGACCT
ACAACCAGCTGTTCGAGGAAAACCCCATCAACGCCAGCGGCGTGGACGCCAAGGCCATCCTGTCTGCCAG
ACTGAGCAAGAGCAGACGGCTGGAAAATCTGATCGCCCAGCTGCCCGGCGAGAAGAAGAATGGCCTGTTC
GGAAACCTGATTGCCCTGAGCCTGGGCCTGACCCCCAACTTCAAGAGCAACTTCGACCTGGCCGAGGATG
CCAAACTGCAGCTGAGCAAGGACACCTACGACGACGACCTGGACAACCTGCTGGCCCAGATCGGCGACCA
GTACGCCGACCTGTTTCTGGCCGCCAAGAACCTGTCCGACGCCATCCTGCTGAGCGACATCCTGAGAGTG
AACACCGAGATCACCAAGGCCCCCCTGAGCGCCTCTATGATCAAGAGATACGACGAGCACCACCAGGACC
TGACCCTGCTGAAAGCTCTCGTGCGGCAGCAGCTGCCTGAGAAGTACAAAGAGATTTTCTTCGACCAGAG
CAAGAACGGCTACGCCGGCTACATTGACGGCGGAGCCAGCCAGGAAGAGTTCTACAAGTTCATCAAGCCC
ATCCTGGAAAAGATGGACGGCACCGAGGAACTGCTCGTGAAGCTGAACAGAGAGGACCTGCTGCGGAAGC
AGCGGACCTTCGACAACGGCAGCATCCCCCACCAGATCCACCTGGGAGAGCTGCACGCCATTCTGCGGCG
GCAGGAAGATTTTTACCCATTCCTGAAGGACAACCGGGAAAAGATCGAGAAGATCCTGACCTTCCGCATC
CCCTACTACGTGGGCCCTCTGGCCAGGGGAAACAGCAGATTCGCCTGGATGACCAGAAAGAGCGAGGAAA
CCATCACCCCCTGGAACTTCGAGGAAGTGGTGGACAAGGGCGCTTCCGCCCAGAGCTTCATCGAGCGGAT
GACCAACTTCGATAAGAACCTGCCCAACGAGAAGGTGCTGCCCAAGCACAGCCTGCTGTACGAGTACTTC
ACCGTGTATAACGAGCTGACCAAAGTGAAATACGTGACCGAGGGAATGAGAAAGCCCGCCTTCCTGAGCG
GCGAGCAGAAAAAGGCCATCGTGGACCTGCTGTTCAAGACCAACCGGAAAGTGACCGTGAAGCAGCTGAA
AGAGGACTACTTCAAGAAAATCGAGTGCTTCGACTCCGTGGAAATCTCCGGCGTGGAAGATCGGTTCAAC
GCCTCCCTGGGCACATACCACGATCTGCTGAAAATTATCAAGGACAAGGACTTCCTGGACAATGAGGAAA
ACGAGGACATTCTGGAAGATATCGTGCTGACCCTGACACTGTTTGAGGACAGAGAGATGATCGAGGAACG
GCTGAAAACCTATGCCCACCTGTTCGACGACAAAGTGATGAAGCAGCTGAAGCGGCGGAGATACACCGGC
TGGGGCAGGCTGAGCCGGAAGCTGATCAACGGCATCCGGGACAAGCAGTCCGGCAAGACAATCCTGGATT
TCCTGAAGTCCGACGGCTTCGCCAACAGAAACTTCATGCAGCTGATCCACGACGACAGCCTGACCTTTAA
AGAGGACATCCAGAAAGCCCAGGTGTCCGGCCAGGGCGATAGCCTGCACGAGCACATTGCCAATCTGGCC
GGCAGCCCCGCCATTAAGAAGGGCATCCTGCAGACAGTGAAGGTGGTGGACGAGCTCGTGAAAGTGATGG
GCCGGCACAAGCCCGAGAACATCGTGATCGAAATGGCCAGAGAGAACCAGACCACCCAGAAGGGACAGAA
GAACAGCCGCGAGAGAATGAAGCGGATCGAAGAGGGCATCAAAGAGCTGGGCAGCCAGATCCTGAAAGAA
CACCCCGTGGAAAACACCCAGCTGCAGAACGAGAAGCTGTACCTGTACTACCTGCAGAATGGGCGGGATA
TGTACGTGGACCAGGAACTGGACATCAACCGGCTGTCCGACTACGATGTGGACCATATCGTGCCTCAGAG
CTTTCTGAAGGACGACTCCATCGACAACAAGGTGCTGACCAGAAGCGACAAGAACCGGGGCAAGAGCGAC
AACGTGCCCTCCGAAGAGGTCGTGAAGAAGATGAAGAACTACTGGCGGCAGCTGCTGAACGCCAAGCTGA
TTACCCAGAGAAAGTTCGACAATCTGACCAAGGCCGAGAGAGGCGGCCTGAGCGAACTGGATAAGGCCGG
CTTCATCAAGAGACAGCTGGTGGAAACCCGGCAGATCACAAAGCACGTGGCACAGATCCTGGACTCCCGG
ATGAACACTAAGTACGACGAGAATGACAAGCTGATCCGGGAAGTGAAAGTGATCACCCTGAAGTCCAAGC
TGGTGTCCGATTTCCGGAAGGATTTCCAGTTTTACAAAGTGCGCGAGATCAACAACTACCACCACGCCCA
CGACGCCTACCTGAACGCCGTCGTGGGAACCGCCCTGATCAAAAAGTACCCTAAGCTGGAAAGCGAGTTC
GTGTACGGCGACTACAAGGTGTACGACGTGCGGAAGATGATCGCCAAGAGCGAGCAGGAAATCGGCAAGG
CTACCGCCAAGTACTTCTTCTACAGCAACATCATGAACTTTTTCAAGACCGAGATTACCCTGGCCAACGG
CGAGATCCGGAAGCGGCCTCTGATCGAGACAAACGGCGAAACCGGGGAGATCGTGTGGGATAAGGGCCGG
GATTTTGCCACCGTGCGGAAAGTGCTGAGCATGCCCCAAGTGAATATCGTGAAAAAGACCGAGGTGCAGA
CAGGCGGCTTCAGCAAAGAGTCTATCCTGCCCAAGAGGAACAGCGATAAGCTGATCGCCAGAAAGAAGGA
CTGGGACCCTAAGAAGTACGGCGGCTTCGACAGCCCCACCGTGGCCTATTCTGTGCTGGTGGTGGCCAAA
GTGGAAAAGGGCAAGTCCAAGAAACTGAAGAGTGTGAAAGAGCTGCTGGGGATCACCATCATGGAAAGAA
GCAGCTTCGAGAAGAATCCCATCGACTTTCTGGAAGCCAAGGGCTACAAAGAAGTGAAAAAGGACCTGAT
CATCAAGCTGCCTAAGTACTCCCTGTTCGAGCTGGAAAACGGCCGGAAGAGAATGCTGGCCTCTGCCGGC
GAACTGCAGAAGGGAAACGAACTGGCCCTGCCCTCCAAATATGTGAACTTCCTGTACCTGGCCAGCCACT
ATGAGAAGCTGAAGGGCTCCCCCGAGGATAATGAGCAGAAACAGCTGTTTGTGGAACAGCACAAGCACTA
CCTGGACGAGATCATCGAGCAGATCAGCGAGTTCTCCAAGAGAGTGATCCTGGCCGACGCTAATCTGGAC
AAAGTGCTGTCCGCCTACAACAAGCACCGGGATAAGCCCATCAGAGAGCAGGCCGAGAATATCATCCACC
TGTTTACCCTGACCAATCTGGGAGCCCCTGCCGCCTTCAAGTACTTTGACACCACCATCGACCGGAAGAG
GTACACCAGCACCAAAGAGGTGCTGGACGCCACCCTGATCCACCAGAGCATCACCGGCCTGTACGAGACA
CGGATCGACCTGTCTCAGCTGGGAGGCGACAAGCGACCTGCCGCCACAAAGAAGGCTGGACAGGCTAAGA
AGAAGAAAGATTACAAAGACGATGACGATAAGGGATCCGGCGCAACAAACTTCTCTCTGCTGAAACAAGC
CGGAGATGTCGAAGAGAATCCTGGACCGATGACCGAGTACAAGCCCACGGTGCGCCTCGCCACCCGCGAC
GACGTCCCCAGGGCCGTACGCACCCTCGCCGCCGCGTTCGCCGACTACCCCGCCACGCGCCACACCGTCG
ATCCGGACCGCCACATCGAGCGGGTCACCGAGCTGCAAGAACTCTTCCTCACGCGCGTCGGGCTCGACAT
CGGCAAGGTGTGGGTCGCGGACGACGGCGCCGCCGTGGCGGTCTGGACCACGCCGGAGAGCGTCGAAGCG
GGGGCGGTGTTCGCCGAGATCGGCCCGCGCATGGCCGAGTTGAGCGGTTCCCGGCTGGCCGCGCAGCAAC
AGATGGAAGGCCTCCTGGCGCCGCACCGGCCCAAGGAGCCCGCGTGGTTCCTGGCCACCGTCGGAGTCTC
GCCCGACCACCAGGGCAAGGGTCTGGGCAGCGCCGTCGTGCTCCCCGGAGTGGAGGCGGCCGAGCGCGCC
GGGGTGCCCGCCTTCCTGGAGACCTCCGCGCCCCGCAACCTCCCCTTCTACGAGCGGCTCGGCTTCACCG
TCACCGCCGACGTCGAGGTGCCCGAAGGACCGCGCACCTGGTGCATGACCCGCAAGCCCGGTGCCTGAAC
GCGTTAAGTCGACAATCAACCTCTGGATTACAAAATTTGTGAAAGATTGACTGGTATTCTTAACTATGTT
GCTCCTTTTACGCTATGTGGATACGCTGCTTTAATGCCTTTGTATCATGCTATTGCTTCCCGTATGGCTT
TCATTTTCTCCTCCTTGTATAAATCCTGGTTGCTGTCTCTTTATGAGGAGTTGTGGCCCGTTGTCAGGCA
ACGTGGCGTGGTGTGCACTGTGTTTGCTGACGCAACCCCCACTGGTTGGGGCATTGCCACCACCTGTCAG
CTCCTTTCCGGGACTTTCGCTTTCCCCCTCCCTATTGCCACGGCGGAACTCATCGCCGCCTGCCTTGCCC
GCTGCTGGACAGGGGCTCGGCTGTTGGGCACTGACAATTCCGTGGTGTTGTCGGGGAAATCATCGTCCTT
TCCTTGGCTGCTCGCCTGTGTTGCCACCTGGATTCTGCGCGGGACGTCCTTCTGCTACGTCCCTTCGGCC
CTCAATCCAGCGGACCTTCCTTCCCGCGGCCTGCTGCCGGCTCTGCGGCCTCTTCCGCGTCTTCGCCTTC
GCCCTCAGACGAGTCGGATCTCCCTTTGGGCCGCCTCCCCGCGTCGACTTTAAGACCAATGACTTACAAG
GCAGCTGTAGATCTTAGCCACTTTTTAAAAGAAAAGGGGGGACTGGAAGGGCTAATTCACTCCCAACGAA
GACAAGATTTCACCATTATCGTTTCAGACCCACCTCCCAACCCCGAGGGGACCCAGAGAGGGCCTATTTC
CCATGATTCCTTCATATTTGCATATACGATACAAGGCTGTTAGAGAGATAATTAGAATTAATTTGACTGT
AAACACAAAGATATTAGTACAAAATACGTGACGTAGAAAGTAATAATTTCTTGGGTAGTTTGCAGTTTTA
AAATTATGTTTTAAAATGGACTATCATATGCTTACCGTAACTTGAAAGTATTACGATTTCTTGGCTTTAT
ATATCTTGTGGAAAGGACGAAACACCGTGGGTCATGCGGATTCTATGGTTTTAGAGCTAGAAATAGCAAG
TTAAAATAAGGCTAGTCCGTTATCAACTTGAAAAAGTGGCACCGAGTCGGTGCTTTTTTAAGCTTGGCGT
AACTAGATCTTGAGACACTGCTTTTTGCTTGTACTGGGTCTCTCTGGTTAGACCAGATCTGAGCCTGGGA
GCTCTCTGGCTAACTAGGGAACCCACTGCTTAAGCCTCAATAAAGCTTGCCTTGAGTGCTTCAAGTAGTG
TGTGCCCGTCTGTTGTGTGACTCTGGTAACTAGAGATCCCTCAGACCCTTTTAGTCAGTGTGGAAAATCT
CTAGCAGTACGTATAGTAGTTCATGTCATCTTATTATTCAGTATTTATAACTTGCAAAGAAATGAATATC
AGAGAGTGAGAGGAACTTGTTTATTGCAGCTTATAATGGTTACAAATAAAGCAATAGCATCACAAATTTC
ACAAATAAAGCATTTTTTTCACTGCATTCTAGTTGTGGTTTGTCCAAACTCATCAATGTATCTTATCATG
TCTGGCTCTAGCTATCCCGCCCCTAACTCCGCCCATCCCGCCCCTAACTCCGCCCAGTTCCGCCCATTCT
CCGCCCCATGGCTGACTAATTTTTTTTATTTATGCAGAGGCCGAGGCCGCCTCGGCCTCTGAGCTATTCC
AGAAGTAGTGAGGAGGCTTTTTTGGAGGCCTAGGGACGTACCCAATTCGCCCTATAGTGAGTCGTATTAC
GCGCGCTCACTGGCCGTCGTTTTACAACGTCGTGACTGGGAAAACCCTGGCGTTACCCAACTTAATCGCC
TTGCAGCACATCCCCCTTTCGCCAGCTGGCGTAATAGCGAAGAGGCCCGCACCGATCGCCCTTCCCAACA
GTTGCGCAGCCTGAATGGCGAATGGG
[124 nt withheld, positions 9127-9250]
C
[91 nt withheld, positions 9252-9342]
A
[49 nt withheld, positions 9344-9392]
CCTTTGACGTTGGAGTCCACGTTCTTT
[37 nt withheld, positions 9420-9456]
ACCCTATCTCGGTCTATTCTTTTGATTTATAAGGGATTTTGCCGATTTCGGCCTATTGGTTAAAAAATGA
GCTGATTTAACAAAAATTTAACGCGAATTTTAACAAAATATTAACGCTTACAATTTAGGTGGCACTTTTC
GGGGAAATGTGCGCGGAACCCCTATTTGTTTATTTTTCTAAATACATTCAAATATGTATCCGCTCATGAG
ACAATAACCCTGATAAATGCTTCAATAATATTGAAAAAGGAAGAGTATGAGTATTCAACATTTCCGTGTC
GCCCTTATTCCCTTTTTTGCGGCATTTTGCCTTCCTGTTTTTGCTCACCCAGAAACGCTGGTGAAAGTAA
AAGATGCTGAAGATCAGTTGGGTGCACGAGTGGGTTACATCGAACTGGATCTCAACAGCGGTAAGATCCT
TGAGAGTTTTCGCCCCGAAGAACGTTTTCCAATGATGAGCACTTTTAAAGTTCTGCTATGTGGCGCGGTA
TTATCCCGTATTGACGCCGGGCAAGAGCAACTCGGTCGCCGCATACACTATTCTCAGAATGACTTGGTTG
AGTACTCACCAGTCACAGAAAAGCATCTTACGGATGGCATGACAGTAAGAGAATTATGCAGTGCTGCCAT
AACCATGAGTGATAACACTGCGGCCAACTTACTTCTGACAACGATCGGAGGACCGAAGGAGCTAACCGCT
TTTTTGCACAACATGGGGGATCATGTAACTCGCCTTGATCGTTGGGAACCGGAGCTGAATGAAGCCATAC
CAAACGACGAGCGTGACACCACGATGCCTGTAGCAATGGCAACAACGTTGCGCAAACTATTAACTGGCGA
ACTACTTACTCTAGCTTCCCGGCAACAATTAATAGACTGGATGGAGGCGGATAAAGTTGCAGGACCACTT
CTGCGCTCGGCCCTTCCGGCTGGCTGGTTTATTGCTGATAAATCTGGAGCCGGTGAGCGTGGGTCTCGCG
GTATCATTGCAGCACTGGGGCCAGATGGTAAGCCCTCCCGTATCGTAGTTATCTACACGACGGGGAGTCA
GGCAACTATGGATGAACGAAATAGACAGATCGCTGAGATAGGTGCCTCACTGATTAAGCATTGGTAACTG
TCAGACCAAGTTTACTCATATATACTTTAGATTGATTTAAAACTTCATTTTTAATTTAAAAGGATCTAGG
TGAAGATCCTTTTTGATAATCTCATGACCAAAATCCCTTAACGTGAGTTTTCGTTCCACTGAGCGTCAGA
CCCCGTAGAAAAGATCAAAGGATCTTCTTGAGATCCTTTTTTTCTGCGCGTAATCTGCTGCTTGCAAACA
AAAAAACCACCGCTACCAGCGGTGGTTTGTTTGCCGGATCAAGAGCTACCAACTCTTTTTCCGAAGGTAA
CTGGCTTCAGCAGAGCGCAGATACCAAATACTGTTCTTCTAGTGTAGCCGTAGTTAGGCCACCACTTCAA
GAACTCTGTAGCACCGCCTACATACCTCGCTCTGCTAATCCTGTTACCAGTGGCTGCTGCCAGTGGCGAT
AAGTCGTGTCTTACCGGGTTGGACTCAAGACGATAGTTACCGGATAAGGCGCAGCGGTCGGGCTGAACGG
GGGGTTCGTGCACACAGCCCAGCTTGGAGCGAACGACCTACACCGAACTGAGATACCTACAGCGTGAGCT
ATGAGAAAGCGCCACGCTTCCCGAAGGGAGAAAGGCGGACAGGTATCCGGTAAGCGGCAGGGTCGGAACA
GGAGAGCGCACGAGGGAGCTTCCAGGGGGAAACGCCTGGTATCTTTATAGTCCTGTCGGGTTTCGCCACC
TCTGACTTGAGCGTCGATTTTTGTGATGCTCGTCAGGGGGGCGGAGCCTATGGAAAAACGCCAGCAACGC
GGCCTTTTTACGGTTCCTGGCCTTTTGCTGGCCTTTTGCTCACATGTTCTTTCCTGCGTTATCCCCTGAT
TCTGTGGATAACCGTATTACCGCCTTTGAGTGAGCTGATACCGCTCGCCGCAGCCGAACGACCGAGCGCA
GCGAGTCAGTGAGCGAGGAAGCGGAAGAGCGCCCAATACGCAAACCGCCTCTCCCCGCGCGTTGGCCGAT
TCATTAATGCAGCTGGCACGACAGGTTTCCCGACTGGAAAGCGGGCAGTGAGCGCAACGCAATTAATGTG
AGTTAGCTCACTCATTAGGCACCCCAGGCTTTACACTTTATGCTTCCGGCTCGTATGTTGTGTGG
Features (pLannotate 1.2.2; 30 found; start..end, strand, type, name):
     64..82      +  promoter       T3 promoter: promoter for bacteriophage T3 RNA polymerase
    110..336     +  promoter       RSV promoter: Rous sarcoma virus enhancer/promoter
    337..517     +  LTR            5' LTR (truncated): truncated 5' long terminal repeat (LTR) from HIV-1
    564..689     +  misc_feature   HIV-1 Ψ: packaging signal of human immunodeficiency virus type 1
    673..1036    +  CDS            HIV-1 gag (fragment): gag protein from human immunodeficiency virus 1; gag
   1182..1415    +  misc_feature   RRE: The Rev response element (RRE) of HIV-1 allows for Rev-dependent mRNA export from the nucleus to the cytoplasm.
   1825..1942    +  misc_feature   cPPT/CTS: central polypurine tract and central termination sequence of HIV-1
   2008..2074    +  CDS            small t antigen (fragment): SV40 (simian virus 40) small t antigen
   2088..2105    +  CDS            small t antigen (fragment): SV40 (simian virus 40) small t antigen
   2131..2342    +  promoter       EF-1α core promoter: core promoter for human elongation factor EF-1α
   2367..6470    +  CDS            Cas9: Cas9 (Csn1) endonuclease from the Streptococcus pyogenes Type II CRISPR/Cas system generates RNA-guided double strand breaks in DNA
   6609..7208    +  CDS            PuroR (fragment): puromycin N-acetyltransferase; pac from Streptomyces; confers resistance to puromycin
   7224..7812    +  misc_feature   WPRE: woodchuck hepatitis virus posttranscriptional regulatory element
   7808..7918    +  CDS            nef (fragment): NEF_HV1LA - Experimental evidence at protein level: Swiss-Prot protein existence level 1. Extracellular Nef protein targets CD4(+) T-lymphocytes for apoptosis by interacting with CXCR4 surface receptors. From Human immunodeficiency virus type 1 group M subtype B (isolate Lai) (HIV-1).
   7938..7964    +  CDS            Rev (fragment): human immunodeficiency virus 1 (HIV-1) Rev protein; rev; enhances nuclear export of unspliced and incompletely spliced viral mRNAs
   7968..8208    +  promoter       U6 promoter: RNA polymerase III promoter for human U6 snRNA
   8238..8313    +  misc_RNA       gRNA scaffold: guide RNA scaffold for the Streptococcus pyogenes CRISPR/Cas9 system
   8366..8546    +  LTR            5' LTR (truncated): truncated 5' long terminal repeat (LTR) from HIV-1
   8624..8745    +  polyA_signal   SV40 poly(A) signal: SV40 polyadenylation signal
   8785..8920    +  rep_origin     SV40 ori: SV40 origin of replication
   8941..8959    -  promoter       T7 promoter: promoter for bacteriophage T7 RNA polymerase
   8967..9122    +  CDS            lacZα (fragment): LacZα fragment of β-galactosidase; lacZ fragment
   9127..9555    +  rep_origin     f1 ori (sequence partly withheld): f1 bacteriophage origin of replication; arrow indicates direction of (+) strand synthesis
   9608..9712    +  promoter       AmpR promoter: bla
   9713..10573   +  CDS            AmpR: β-lactamase; bla; confers resistance to ampicillin, carbenicillin, and related antibiotics
  10744..11332   +  rep_origin     ori: high-copy-number ColE1/pMB1/pBR322/pUC origin of replication
  11515..11607   +  CDS            lacI (fragment): lac repressor; lacI; The lac repressor binds to the lac operator to inhibit transcription in E. coli. This inhibition can be relieved by adding lactose or isopropyl-β-D-thiogalactopyranoside (IPTG).
  11620..11641   +  protein_bind   CAP binding site: CAP binding activates transcription in the presence of cAMP. E. coli catabolite activator protein
  11656..11686   +  promoter       lac promoter: promoter for the E. coli lac operon
  11690..21      +  protein_bind   lac operator (fragment) (across the origin): The lac repressor binds to the lac operator to inhibit transcription in E. coli. This inhibition can be relieved by adding lactose or isopropyl-β-D-thiogalactopyranoside (IPTG). lac repressor encoded by lacI
