[The description below was written by a language model from this plasmid's Addgene catalogue record and pLannotate feature annotations shown in this document.]
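Description:
CROP_C9_Puro_HDAC2 is an 11.7 kb lentiviral transfer plasmid built on the CROPseq backbone that delivers an all-in-one CRISPR knockout system directed against HDAC2. It is maintained in E. coli through a high-copy ColE1/pUC-type origin with ampicillin resistance (β-lactamase), and also carries an f1 origin and an SV40 origin and poly(A) signal outside the viral region. The viral portion has a third-generation-style layout: an RSV promoter drives a truncated HIV-1 5' LTR, followed by the Ψ packaging signal with a partial gag sequence, the Rev response element for Rev-dependent nuclear export of the genomic RNA, and the cPPT/CTS element.

Within the provirus, an EF-1α core promoter drives Streptococcus pyogenes Cas9, followed downstream by a puromycin N-acetyltransferase coding sequence for selecting transduced mammalian cells. The feature table does not annotate what links the two open reading frames, so the manner of their co-expression is not stated. A WPRE follows to enhance transcript expression. The human U6 promoter, the HDAC2-targeting spacer and the S. pyogenes gRNA scaffold sit after the WPRE, immediately upstream of the annotated 3' LTR sequence. This placement is the hallmark of the CROPseq design, in which the guide cassette lies in the 3' LTR region so that it is copied during reverse transcription. The guide is then also included in the polyadenylated Pol II transcript, allowing it to be read out by RNA sequencing.

The insert was introduced by Gibson cloning. According to the record, the construct was made for cancer vulnerability screening in perfusable ex vivo tissue cultures.
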