Addgene plasmid #183298: CROP_C9_Puro_HDAC2
Purpose: All-in-One CRISPRko system with a guide RNA that targets HDAC2 gene
Depositing lab: Prashant Mali. Depositing organization: University of California, San Diego (UCSD). Publication: Integrated genome and tissue engineering enables screening of cancer vulnerabilities in physiologically relevant perfusable ex vivo cultures. Hu M, Lei XY, Larson JD, McAlonis M, Ford K, McDonald D, Mach K, Rusert JM, Wechsler-Reya RJ, Mali P. Biomaterials. 2022 Jan;280:121276. doi: 10.1016/j.biomaterials.2021.121276. Epub 2021 Dec 2. PubMed 34890975.
Backbone
  Vector backbone: CROPseq
  Vector type: Lentiviral
Growth in bacteria
  Bacterial resistance: Ampicillin, 100 μg/mL
  Growth temperature: 37°C
  Growth strain: NEB Stable
  Copy number: High Copy
Gene/Insert
  Gene/Insert name: HDAC2
  gRNA/shRNA sequence: TGGGTCATGCGGATTCTATG
  Species: Synthetic
  Cloning method: Gibson Cloning
Terms and licenses: Academic/Nonprofit Terms; Industry Terms: Not Available to Industry
How to cite: CROP_C9_Puro_HDAC2 was a gift from Prashant Mali (Addgene plasmid # 183298 ; http://n2t.net/addgene:183298 ; RRID:Addgene_183298)
